Addgene plasmid #204555: pIRESpuroN3xFLAG-His-CDK5RAP3
Purpose: Expresses 3xFLAG-His-tagged CDK5RAP3 in mammalian cells
Depositing lab: Masaaki Komatsu. Depositing organization: Juntendo University. Publication: The UFM1 system regulates ER-phagy through the ufmylation of CYB5R3. Ishimura R, El-Gowily AH, Noshiro D, Komatsu-Hirota S, Ono Y, Shindo M, Hatta T, Abe M, Uemura T, Lee-Okada HC, Mohamed TM, Yokomizo T, Ueno T, Sakimura K, Natsume T, Sorimachi H, Inada T, Waguri S, Noda NN, Komatsu M. Nat Commun. 2022 Dec 21;13(1):7857. doi: 10.1038/s41467-022-35501-0. PubMed 36543799.
Backbone
  Vector backbone: pIRESpuro3
  Vector type: Mammalian Expression
Growth in bacteria
  Bacterial resistance: Ampicillin, 100 μg/mL
  Growth temperature: 37°C
  Growth strain: DH5alpha
  Copy number: High Copy
Gene/Insert
  Gene/Insert name: CDK5RAP3
  Species: H. sapiens (human)
  Mutation: none
  Entrez Gene: AMY2A (a.k.a. AMY2, PA)
  Cloning method: Restriction Enzyme; 5′ cloning site Unknown (unknown if destroyed); 3′ cloning site Unknown (unknown if destroyed)
Terms and licenses: Academic/Nonprofit Terms; Industry Terms: Not Available to Industry
How to cite: pIRESpuroN3xFLAG-His-CDK5RAP3 was a gift from Masaaki Komatsu (Addgene plasmid # 204555 ; http://n2t.net/addgene:204555 ; RRID:Addgene_204555)
