[The description below was written by a language model from this plasmid's Addgene catalogue record and pLannotate feature annotations shown in this document.]
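Description:
pIRESpuroN3xFLAG-His-CDK5RAP3 is a mammalian expression plasmid built on the pIRESpuro3 backbone, designed to produce human CDK5RAP3 carrying an N-terminal 3xFLAG-His tag. In bacteria it is maintained through a high-copy ColE1/pUC-type origin and selected with ampicillin via the β-lactamase gene and its native promoter. Short remnants of lac regulatory sequences and a pBR322 bom fragment are backbone leftovers with no role in the payload.

Expression is driven by the human cytomegalovirus immediate early enhancer and promoter, with a T7 promoter lying just downstream. The annotated 3xFLAG coding segment, which includes an enterokinase cleavage site, sits shortly upstream of the full-length, unmutated CDK5RAP3 open reading frame. The His tag named in the plasmid title is not annotated separately, but presumably lies in the short gap between these two features. Downstream of the insert are a chimeric adenovirus/immunoglobulin intron, an EMCV internal ribosome entry site and the puromycin N-acetyltransferase gene, terminated by an SV40 polyadenylation signal. This bicistronic layout places the tagged protein and the puromycin marker on one transcript, so cells surviving puromycin selection are very likely to express CDK5RAP3 as well, which favours the isolation of stable expressing populations. The small HIV-1 LTR, dmpM and SV40 large T fragments called by the annotation software are probably incidental homology matches rather than functional elements.

The dual tag suits detection, immunoprecipitation or affinity purification of CDK5RAP3, and the associated publication concerns the UFM1 conjugation system and ER-phagy. The catalogue's Entrez Gene field lists AMY2A, which conflicts with the insert name and the sequence annotation and appears to be a record error. The cloning sites are not stated.
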