Features (pLannotate 1.2.2; 21 found; start..end, strand, type, name):
     28..80      -  misc_feature   bom (fragment): basis of mobility region from pBR322
    235..614     +  enhancer       CMV enhancer: human cytomegalovirus immediate early enhancer
    615..818     +  promoter       CMV promoter: human cytomegalovirus (CMV) immediate early promoter
    814..847     +  LTR            5' LTR (truncated) (fragment): truncated 5' long terminal repeat (LTR) from HIV-1
    863..881     +  promoter       T7 promoter: promoter for bacteriophage T7 RNA polymerase
    979..1044    +  CDS            3xFLAG: three tandem FLAG® epitope tags, followed by an enterokinase cleavage site
   1087..2604    +  CDS            CDK5RAP3: CK5P3_HUMAN - Also known as IC53 From Homo sapiens (Human).
   2680..2909    +  intron         chimeric intron: chimera between introns from adenovirus and immunoglobulin heavy chain genes
   3078..3540    +  misc_feature   IRES: internal ribosome entry site (IRES) of the encephalomyocarditis virus (EMCV)
   3573..4172    +  CDS            PuroR: puromycin N-acetyltransferase; pac from Streptomyces alboniger; confers resistance to puromycin
   4222..4287    +  CDS            dmpM (fragment): DMPM_STRAD - Protein inferred from homology: Swiss-Prot protein existence level 3. From Streptomyces alboniger.
   4303..4387    +  CDS            large T antigen (fragment): large T antigen from SV40 (simian virus 40)
   4410..4531    +  polyA_signal   SV40 poly(A) signal: SV40 polyadenylation signal
   4545..4596    +  polyA_signal   SV40 poly(A) signal (fragment): SV40 polyadenylation signal
   4660..4676    -  protein_bind   lac operator: The lac repressor binds to the lac operator to inhibit transcription in E. coli. This inhibition can be relieved by adding lactose or isopropyl-β-D-thiogalactopyranoside (IPTG). lac repressor encoded by lacI
   4684..4714    -  promoter       lac promoter: promoter for the E. coli lac operon
   4729..4750    -  protein_bind   CAP binding site: CAP binding activates transcription in the presence of cAMP. E. coli catabolite activator protein
   4763..4855    -  CDS            lacI (fragment): lac repressor; lacI; The lac repressor binds to the lac operator to inhibit transcription in E. coli. This inhibition can be relieved by adding lactose or isopropyl-β-D-thiogalactopyranoside (IPTG).
   5038..5626    -  rep_origin     ori: high-copy-number ColE1/pMB1/pBR322/pUC origin of replication
   5797..6657    -  CDS            AmpR: β-lactamase; bla; confers resistance to ampicillin, carbenicillin, and related antibiotics
   6658..6762    -  promoter       AmpR promoter: bla
>Addgene plasmid #204555 | pIRESpuroN3xFLAG-His-CDK5RAP3 | addgene full sequence | sequence record 403936 | Addgene NGS Result
GACGGATCGGGAGATCTCCCGATCCCCTATGGTGCACTCTCAGTACAATCTGCTCTGATGCCGCATAGTT
AAGCCAGTATCTGCTCCCTGCTTGTGTGTTGGAGGTCGCTGAGTAGTGCGCGAGCAAAATTTAAGCTACA
ACAAGGCAAGGCTTGACCGACAATTGCATGAAGAATCTGCTTAGGGTTAGGCGTTTTGCGCTGCTTCGCG
ATGTACGGGCCAGATATACGCGTTGACATTGATTATTGACTAGTTATTAATAGTAATCAATTACGGGGTC
ATTAGTTCATAGCCCATATATGGAGTTCCGCGTTACATAACTTACGGTAAATGGCCCGCCTGGCTGACCG
CCCAACGACCCCCGCCCATTGACGTCAATAATGACGTATGTTCCCATAGTAACGCCAATAGGGACTTTCC
ATTGACGTCAATGGGTGGAGTATTTACGGTAAACTGCCCACTTGGCAGTACATCAAGTGTATCATATGCC
AAGTACGCCCCCTATTGACGTCAATGACGGTAAATGGCCCGCCTGGCATTATGCCCAGTACATGACCTTA
TGGGACTTTCCTACTTGGCAGTACATCTACGTATTAGTCATCGCTATTACCATGGTGATGCGGTTTTGGC
AGTACATCAATGGGCGTGGATAGCGGTTTGACTCACGGGGATTTCCAAGTCTCCACCCCATTGACGTCAA
TGGGAGTTTGTTTTGGCACCAAAATCAACGGGACTTTCCAAAATGTCGTAACAACTCCGCCCCATTGACG
CAAATGGGCGGTAGGCGTGTACGGTGGGAGGTCTATATAAGCAGAGCTCTCTGGCTAACTAGAGAACCCA
CTGCTTACTGGCTTATCGAAATTAATACGACTCACTATAGGGAGACCCAAGCTTGGTACCGAGCTCGGAT
CGATATCTGCGGCCTAGCTAGCGCTTAAGGCCTGTTAACCGGTCGTACGTCTCCGGATTCGAATTATGGA
CTACAAAGACCATGACGGTGATTATAAAGATCATGACATCGATTACAAGGATGACGATGACAAGGAATTG
CATCATCACCATCACCACGAATTCGGATCCTCTAGAATGGAGGACCATCAGCACGTGCCCATCGACATCC
AGACCAGCAAGCTGCTCGATTGGCTGGTGGACAGAAGGCACTGCAGCCTGAAATGGCAGAGTCTGGTGCT
GACGATCCGCGAGAAGATCAATGCTGCCATCCAGGACATGCCAGAGAGCGAAGAGATCGCCCAGCTGCTG
TCTGGGTCCTACATTCACTACTTTCACTGCCTAAGAATCCTGGACCTTCTCAAAGGCACAGAGGCCTCCA
CGAAGAATATTTTTGGCCGATACTCTTCACAGCGGATGAAGGATTGGCAGGAGATTATAGCTCTGTATGA
GAAGGACAACACCTACTTAGTGGAACTCTCTAGCCTCCTGGTTCGGAATGTCAACTATGAGATCCCCTCA
CTGAAGAAGCAGATTGCCAAGTGCCAGCAGCTGCAGCAAGAATACAGCCGCAAGGAGGAGGAGTGCCAGG
CAGGGGCTGCCGAGATGCGGGAGCAGTTCTACCACTCCTGCAAGCAGTATGGCATCACGGGCGAAAATGT
CCGAGGAGAACTGCTGGCCCTGGTGAAGGACCTGCCGAGTCAGCTGGCTGAGATTGGGGCAGCGGCTCAG
CAGTCCCTGGGGGAAGCCATTGACGTGTACCAGGCGTCTGTGGGGTTTGTGTGTGAGAGCCCCACAGAGC
AGGTGTTGCCAATGCTGCGGTTCGTGCAGAAGCGGGGAAACTCAACGGTGTACGAGTGGAGGACAGGGAC
AGAGCCCTCTGTGGTGGAACGACCCCACCTCGAGGAGCTTCCTGAGCAGGTGGCAGAAGATGCGATTGAC
TGGGGCGACTTTGGGGTAGAGGCAGTGTCTGAGGGGACTGACTCTGGCATCTCTGCCGAGGCTGCTGGAA
TCGACTGGGGCATCTTCCCGGAATCAGATTCAAAGGATCCTGGAGGTGATGGGATAGACTGGGGAGACGA
TGCTGTTGCTTTGCAGATCACAGTGCTGGAAGCAGGAACCCAGGCTCCAGAAGGTGTTGCCAGGGGCCCA
GATGCCCTGACACTGCTTGAATACACTGAGACCCGGAATCAGTTCCTTGATGAGCTCATGGAGCTTGAGA
TCTTCTTAGCCCAGAGAGCAGTGGAGTTGAGTGAGGAGGCAGATGTCCTGTCTGTGAGCCAGTTCCAGCT
GGCTCCAGCCATCCTGCAGGGCCAGACCAAAGAGAAGATGGTTACCATGGTGTCAGTGCTGGAGGATCTG
ATTGGCAAGCTTACCAGTCTTCAGCTGCAACACCTGTTTATGATCCTGGCCTCACCAAGGTATGTGGACC
GAGTGACTGAATTCCTCCAGCAAAAGCTGAAGCAGTCCCAGCTGCTGGCTTTGAAGAAAGAGCTGATGGT
GCAGAAGCAGCAGGAGGCACTTGAGGAGCAGGCGGCTCTGGAGCCTAAGCTGGACCTGCTACTGGAGAAG
ACCAAGGAGCTGCAGAAGCTGATTGAAGCTGACATCTCCAAGAGGTACAGCGGGCGCCCTGTGAACCTGA
TGGGAACCTCTCTGTGAGTCGAGGGCCGCATAGATAACTGATCCAGTGTGCTGGAATTAATTCGCTGTCT
GCGAGGGCCAGCTGTTGGGGTGAGTACTCCCTCTCAAAAGCGGGCATGACTTCTGCGCTAAGATTGTCAG
TTTCCAAAAACGAGGAGGATTTGATATTCACCTGGCCCGCGGTGATGCCTTTGAGGGTGGCCGCGTCCAT
CTGGTCAGAAAAGACAATCTTTTTGTTGTCAAGCTTGAGGTGTGGCAGGCTTGAGATCTGGCCATACACT
TGAGTGACAATGACATCCACTTTGCCTTTCTCTCCACAGGTGTCCACTCCCAGGTCCAACTGCAGGTCGA
GCATGCATCTAGGGCGGCCAATTCCGCCCCTCTCCCTCCCCCCCCCCTAACGTTACTGGCCGAAGCCGCT
TGGAATAAGGCCGGTGTGCGTTTGTCTATATGTTATTTTCCACCATATTGCCGTCTTTTGGCAATGTGAG
GGCCCGGAAACCTGGCCCTGTCTTCTTGACGAGCATTCCTAGGGGTCTTTCCCCTCTCGCCAAAGGAATG
CAAGGTCTGTTGAATGTCGTGAAGGAAGCAGTTCCTCTGGAAGCTTCTTGAAGACAAACAACGTCTGTAG
CGACCCTTTGCAGGCAGCGGAACCCCCCACCTGGCGACAGGTGCCTCTGCGGCCAAAAGCCACGTGTATA
AGATACACCTGCAAAGGCGGCACAACCCCAGTGCCACGTTGTGAGTTGGATAGTTGTGGAAAGAGTCAAA
TGGCTCTCCTCAAGCGTATTCAACAAGGGGCTGAAGGATGCCCAGAAGGTACCCCATTGTATGGGATCTG
ATCTGGGGCCTCGGTGCACATGCTTTACATGTGTTTAGTCGAGGTTAAAAAAACGTCTAGGCCCCCCGAA
CCACGGGGACGTGGTTTTCCTTTGAAAAACACGATGATAAGCTTGCCACAACCCACAAGGAGACGACCTT
CCATGACCGAGTACAAGCCCACGGTGCGCCTCGCCACCCGCGACGACGTCCCCCGGGCCGTACGCACCCT
CGCCGCCGCGTTCGCCGACTACCCCGCCACGCGCCACACCGTCGACCCGGACCGCCACATCGAGCGGGTC
ACCGAGCTGCAAGAACTCTTCCTCACGCGCGTCGGGCTCGACATCGGCAAGGTGTGGGTCGCGGACGACG
GCGCCGCGGTGGCGGTCTGGACCACGCCGGAGAGCGTCGAAGCGGGGGCGGTGTTCGCCGAGATCGGCCC
GCGCATGGCCGAGTTGAGCGGTTCCCGGCTGGCCGCGCAGCAACAGATGGAAGGCCTCCTGGCGCCGCAC
CGGCCCAAGGAGCCCGCGTGGTTCCTGGCCACCGTCGGCGTCTCGCCCGACCACCAGGGCAAGGGTCTGG
GCAGCGCCGTCGTGCTCCCCGGAGTGGAGGCGGCCGAGCGCGCCGGGGTGCCCGCCTTCCTGGAGACCTC
CGCGCCCCGCAACCTCCCCTTCTACGAGCGGCTCGGCTTCACCGTCACCGCCGACGTCGAGGTGCCCGAA
GGACCGCGCACCTGGTGCATGACCCGCAAGCCCGGTGCCTGACGCCCGCCCCACGACCCGCAGCGCCCGA
CCGAAAGGAGCGCACGACCCCATGGCTCCGACCGAAGCCACCCGGGGCGGCCCCGCCGACCCCGCACCCG
CCCCCGAGGCCCACCGACTCTAGCTAGATAACTGATCATAATCAGCCATACCACATTTGTAGAGGTTTTA
CTTGCTTTAAAAAACCTCCCACACCTCCCCCTGAACCTGAAACATAAAATGAATGCAATTGTTGTTGTTA
ACTTGTTTATTGCAGCTTATAATGGTTACAAATAAAGCAATAGCATCACAAATTTCACAAATAAAGCATT
TTTTTCACTGCATTCTAGTTGTGGTTTGTCCAAACTCATCAATGTATCTTAACGCTCGATCGAGTGCATT
CTAGTTGTGGTTTGTCCAAACTCATCAATGTATCTTATCATGTCTGTATACCGTCGACCTCTAGCTAGAG
CTTGGCGTAATCATGGTCATAGCTGTTTCCTGTGTGAAATTGTTATCCGCTCACAATTCCACACAACATA
CGAGCCGGAAGCATAAAGTGTAAAGCCTGGGGTGCCTAATGAGTGAGCTAACTCACATTAATTGCGTTGC
GCTCACTGCCCGCTTTCCAGTCGGGAAACCTGTCGTGCCAGCTGCATTAATGAATCGGCCAACGCGCGGG
GAGAGGCGGTTTGCGTATTGGGCGCTCTTCCGCTTCCTCGCTCACTGACTCGCTGCGCTCGGTCGTTCGG
CTGCGGCGAGCGGTATCAGCTCACTCAAAGGCGGTAATACGGTTATCCACAGAATCAGGGGATAACGCAG
GAAAGAACATGTGAGCAAAAGGCCAGCAAAAGGCCAGGAACCGTAAAAAGGCCGCGTTGCTGGCGTTTTT
CCATAGGCTCCGCCCCCCTGACGAGCATCACAAAAATCGACGCTCAAGTCAGAGGTGGCGAAACCCGACA
GGACTATAAAGATACCAGGCGTTTCCCCCTGGAAGCTCCCTCGTGCGCTCTCCTGTTCCGACCCTGCCGC
TTACCGGATACCTGTCCGCCTTTCTCCCTTCGGGAAGCGTGGCGCTTTCTCATAGCTCACGCTGTAGGTA
TCTCAGTTCGGTGTAGGTCGTTCGCTCCAAGCTGGGCTGTGTGCACGAACCCCCCGTTCAGCCCGACCGC
TGCGCCTTATCCGGTAACTATCGTCTTGAGTCCAACCCGGTAAGACACGACTTATCGCCACTGGCAGCAG
CCACTGGTAACAGGATTAGCAGAGCGAGGTATGTAGGCGGTGCTACAGAGTTCTTGAAGTGGTGGCCTAA
CTACGGCTACACTAGAAGAACAGTATTTGGTATCTGCGCTCTGCTGAAGCCAGTTACCTTCGGAAAAAGA
GTTGGTAGCTCTTGATCCGGCAAACAAACCACCGCTGGTAGCGGTGGTTTTTTTGTTTGCAAGCAGCAGA
TTACGCGCAGAAAAAAAGGATCTCAAGAAGATCCTTTGATCTTTTCTACGGGGTCTGACGCTCAGTGGAA
CGAAAACTCACGTTAAGGGATTTTGGTCATGAGATTATCAAAAAGGATCTTCACCTAGATCCTTTTAAAT
TAAAAATGAAGTTTTAAATCAATCTAAAGTATATATGAGTAAACTTGGTCTGACAGTTACCAATGCTTAA
TCAGTGAGGCACCTATCTCAGCGATCTGTCTATTTCGTTCATCCATAGTTGCCTGACTCCCCGTCGTGTA
GATAACTACGATACGGGAGGGCTTACCATCTGGCCCCAGTGCTGCAATGATACCGCGAGACCCACGCTCA
CCGGCTCCAGATTTATCAGCAATAAACCAGCCAGCCGGAAGGGCCGAGCGCAGAAGTGGTCCTGCAACTT
TATCCGCCTCCATCCAGTCTATTAATTGTTGCCGGGAAGCTAGAGTAAGTAGTTCGCCAGTTAATAGTTT
GCGCAACGTTGTTGCCATTGCTACAGGCATCGTGGTGTCACGCTCGTCGTTTGGTATGGCTTCATTCAGC
TCCGGTTCCCAACGATCAAGGCGAGTTACATGATCCCCCATGTTGTGCAAAAAAGCGGTTAGCTCCTTCG
GTCCTCCGATCGTTGTCAGAAGTAAGTTGGCCGCAGTGTTATCACTCATGGTTATGGCAGCACTGCATAA
TTCTCTTACTGTCATGCCATCCGTAAGATGCTTTTCTGTGACTGGTGAGTACTCAACCAAGTCATTCTGA
GAATAGTGTATGCGGCGACCGAGTTGCTCTTGCCCGGCGTCAATACGGGATAATACCGCGCCACATAGCA
GAACTTTAAAAGTGCTCATCATTGGAAAACGTTCTTCGGGGCGAAAACTCTCAAGGATCTTACCGCTGTT
GAGATCCAGTTCGATGTAACCCACTCGTGCACCCAACTGATCTTCAGCATCTTTTACTTTCACCAGCGTT
TCTGGGTGAGCAAAAACAGGAAGGCAAAATGCCGCAAAAAAGGGAATAAGGGCGACACGGAAATGTTGAA
TACTCATACTCTTCCTTTTTCAATATTATTGAAGCATTTATCAGGGTTATTGTCTCATGAGCGGATACAT
ATTTGAATGTATTTAGAAAAATAAACAAATAGGGGTTCCGCGCACATTTCCCCGAAAAGTGCCACCTGAC
GTC
